Addgene plasmid #153927: pGBW-m4046274
Purpose: Yeast expression plasmid for SARS-CoV-2 nsp6
Depositing lab: Ginkgo Bioworks & Benjie Chen. Depositing organization: Ginkgo Bioworks.
Backbone
  Vector backbone: AmpR; 2u URA3
  Backbone size w/o insert (bp): 4078
  Vector type: Yeast Expression
  Selectable markers: URA3
Growth in bacteria
  Bacterial resistance: Ampicillin, 100 μg/mL
  Growth temperature: 37°C
  Growth strain: DH5alpha
  Copy number: High Copy
Gene/Insert
  Gene/Insert name: SARS-CoV-2 nsp6
  Species: Severe acute respiratory syndrome coronavirus 2
  Insert size (bp): 863
  Mutation: wt
  Entrez Gene: ORF1ab (a.k.a. GU280_gp01)
  Promoter: pTEF1
  Tag / fusion protein: Cleavable thrombin;MBP (C terminal on backbone)
  Cloning method: Unknown
Resource information
  A portion of this plasmid was derived from a plasmid made by: GinkgoBioworks
Depositor comments: NCBI reference sequence: YP_009725302.1. Created by gene synthesis with Not1 site.
How to cite: pGBW-m4046274 was a gift from Ginkgo Bioworks & Benjie Chen (Addgene plasmid # 153927 ; http://n2t.net/addgene:153927 ; RRID:Addgene_153927)
