[The description below was written by a language model from this plasmid's Addgene catalogue record and pLannotate feature annotations shown in this document.]
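Description:
pGBW-m4046274 is an episomal yeast expression plasmid carrying the SARS-CoV-2 nsp6 coding sequence, built as an E. coli–Saccharomyces cerevisiae shuttle vector. In bacteria it replicates from a high-copy ColE1/pUC-type origin and is selected with ampicillin. The β-lactamase gene is annotated as being driven by a cat promoter, and a short rop annotation lies directly beside it. In yeast the 2μ origin maintains the plasmid at multiple copies, and the URA3 marker, with its own promoter, allows selection in uracil auxotrophs and counterselection with 5-FOA. Short phage T3 and T7 early terminators and a tonB terminator flank the bacterial modules, presumably to insulate them from transcriptional read-through.

The expression cassette uses the constitutive S. cerevisiae TEF1 promoter to drive wild-type nsp6, a processed product of the viral ORF1ab polyprotein. According to the depositor, the insert was made by gene synthesis. The automated annotation identifies this region as a fragment of the SARS-CoV-2 replicase polyprotein 1a. The nsp10 function text attached to that hit is generic polyprotein annotation and does not describe this insert. The viral sequence is followed in the same orientation by E. coli maltose-binding protein (malE), which the record lists as a C-terminal, backbone-encoded tag with a thrombin cleavage site, and the cassette ends at the CYC1 terminator. The thrombin site itself is not annotated in the feature table. MBP typically aids solubility and permits amylose-affinity purification, with thrombin cleavage releasing the viral protein afterwards. The stated purpose is expression of nsp6 in yeast. The sequenced record (about 6.7 kb) is longer than the sum of the listed backbone and insert sizes, and the record does not explain this difference.
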