Features (pLannotate 1.2.2; 14 found; start..end, strand, type, name):
    211..1193    -  rep_origin     2μ ori: yeast 2μ plasmid origin of replication
   1271..1300    +  terminator     T3Te terminator: phage T3 early transcription terminator
   1322..1909    +  rep_origin     ori: high-copy-number ColE1/pMB1/pBR322/pUC origin of replication
   1921..1948    -  terminator     T7Te terminator: phage T7 early transcription terminator
   1972..2163    -  CDS            rop: Rop protein, which maintains plasmids at low copy number; rop
   2164..3024    -  CDS            AmpR: β-lactamase; bla; confers resistance to ampicillin, carbenicillin, and related antibiotics
   3025..3127    -  promoter       cat promoter: promoter of the E. coli cat gene encoding chloramphenicol acetyltransferase
   3128..3159    -  terminator     tonB terminator: bidirectional E. coli tonB-P14 transcription terminator
   3211..3618    +  promoter       TEF1 promoter: S. cerevisiae TEF1; promoter for EF-1α
   3626..4498    +  CDS            R1A_SARS2 (fragment): Experimental evidence at protein level: Swiss-Prot protein existence level 1. [Non-structural protein 10]: Plays a pivotal role in viral transcription by stimulating both nsp14 3'-5' exoribonuclease and nsp16 2'-O-methyltransferase activities. Therefore plays an essential role in viral mRNAs cap methylation. From Severe acute respiratory syndrome coronavirus 2 (2019-nCoV) (SARS-CoV-2).
   4514..5614    +  CDS            malE (fragment): MALE_ECO57 - Experimental evidence at protein level: Swiss-Prot protein existence level 1. Part of the ABC transporter complex MalEFGK involved in maltose/maltodextrin import. Binds maltose and higher maltodextrins. From Escherichia coli O157:H7.
   5643..5815    +  terminator     CYC1 terminator (fragment): S. cerevisiae CYC1; transcription terminator for CYC1
   5851..6027    +  promoter       URA3 promoter (fragment): S. cerevisiae URA3
   6028..128     +  CDS            URA3 (across the origin): orotidine-5'-phosphate decarboxylase, required for uracil biosynthesis; S. cerevisiae URA3; yeast auxotrophic marker, counterselectable with 5-fluoroorotic acid (5-FOA)
>Addgene plasmid #153927 | pGBW-m4046274 | addgene full sequence | sequence record 300492 | Ginkgo NGS Result
CAGGATCTGACATTATTATTGTTGGAAGAGGACTATTTGCAAAGGGAAGGGATGCTAAGGTAGAGGGTGA
ACGTTACAGAAAAGCAGGCTGGGAAGCATATTTGAGAAGATGCGGCCAGCAAAACTAAAAAACTGTATTA
TAAGTAAATGCATGTATACTAAACTCACAAATTAGAGCTTCAATTTAATTATATCAGTTATTACCCGAGT
AACGAAGCATCTGTGCTTCATTTTGTAGAACAAAAATGCAACGCGAGAGCGCTAATTTTTCAAACAAAGA
ATCTGAGCTGCATTTTTACAGAACAGAAATGCAACGCGAAAGCGCTATTTTACCAACGAAGAATCTGTGC
TTCATTTTTGTAAAACAAAAATGCAACGCGAGAGCGCTAATTTTTCAAACAAAGAATCTGAGCTGCATTT
TTACAGAACAGAAATGCAACGCGAGAGCGCTATTTTACCAACAAAGAATCTATACTTCTTTTTTGTTCTA
CAAAAATGCATCCCGAGAGCGCTATTTTTCTAACAAAGCATCTTAGATTACTTTTTTTCTCCTTTGTGCG
CTCTATAATGCAGTCTCTTGATAACTTTTTGCACTGTAGGTCCGTTAAGGTTAGAAGAAGGCTACTTTGG
TGTCTATTTTCTCTTCCATAAAAAAAGCCTGACTCCACTTCCCGCGTTTACTGATTACTAGCGAAGCTGC
GGGTGCATTTTTTCAAGATAAAGGCATCCCCGATTATATTCTATACCGATGTGGATTGCGCATACTTTGT
GAACAGAAAGTGATAGCGTTGATGATTCTTCATTGGTCAGAAAATTATGAACGGTTTCTTCTATTTTGTC
TCTATATACTACGTATAGGAAATGTTTACATTTTCGTATTGTTTTCGATTCACTCTATGAATAGTTCTTA
CTACAATTTTTTTGTCTAAAGAGTAATACTAGAGATAAACATAAAAAATGTAGAGGTCGAGTTTAGATGC
AAGTTCAAGGAGCGAAAGGTGGATGGGTAGGTTATATAGGGATATAGCACAGAGATATATAGCAAAGAGA
TACTTTTGAGCAATGTTTGTGGAAGCGGTATTCGCAATATTTTAGTAGCTCGTTACAGTCCGGTGCGTTT
TTGGTTTTTTGAAAGTGCGTCATCAGAGCGCTTTTGGTTTTCAAAAGCGCTCTGAAGTTCCTATACTTTC
TAGCTAGAGAATAGGAACTTCCCGAGCGGCCGCGTGTTACAAGCTTGACTCCAGCGTAACTGGACTGCAA
TCAACTCACTGGCTCACCTTCACGGGTGGGCCTTTCTTCGGTAGAAAATCAAAGGATCTTCTTGAGATCC
TTTTTTTCTGCGCGTAATCTGCTGCTTGCAAACAAAAAAACCACCGCTACCAGCGGTGGTTTGTTTGCCG
GATCAAGAGCTACCAACTCTTTTTCCGAGGTAACTGGCTTCAGCAGAGCGCAGATACCAAATACTGTTCT
TCTAGTGTAGCCGTAGTTAGGCCACCACTTCAAGAACTCTGTAGCACCGCCTACATACCTCGCTCTGCTA
ATCCTGTTACCAGTGGCTGCTGCCAGTGGCGATAAGTCGTGTCTTACCGGGTTGGACTCAAGACGATAGT
TACCGGATAAGGCGCAGCGGTCGGGCTGAACGGGGGGTTCGTGCACACAGCCCAGCTTGGAGCGAACGAC
CTACACCGAACTGAGATACCTACAGCGTGAGCTATGAGAAAGCGCCACGCTTCCCGAAGGGAGAAAGGCG
GACAGGTATCCGGTAAGCGGCAGGGTCGGAACAGGAGAGCGCACGAGGGAGCTTCCAGGGGTAAACGCCT
GGTATCTTTATAGTCCTGTCGGGTTTCGCCACCTCTGACTTGAGCATCGATTTTTGTGATGCTCGTCAGG
GGGGCGGAGCCTATGGAAAAACGCCAGCAACGCAGAAAGGCCCACCCGAAGGTGAGCCAGGTGATTACAT
TTGGGCCCTCATCAGAGGTTTTCACCGTCATCACCGAAACGCGCGAGGCAGCTGCGGTAAAGCTCATCAG
CGTGGTCGTGAAGCGATTCACAGATGTCTGCCTGTTCATCCGCGTCCAGCTCGTTGAGTTTCTCCAGAAG
CGTTAATGTCTGGCTTCTGATAAAGCGGGCCATGTTAAGGGCGGTTTTTTCCTGTTTGGTCACTTACCAA
TGCTTAATCAGTGAGGCACCTATCTCAGCGATCTGTCTATTTCGTTCATCCATAGTTGCCTGACTCCCCG
TCGTGTAGATAACTACGATGCGGGAGGGCTTACCATCTGGCCCCAGTGCTGCAATGATACCGCGAGACCC
ACGCTCACCGGCTCCAGATTTATCAGCAATAAACCAGCCAGCCGGGAGGGCCGAGCGCAGAAGTGATCCT
GCAACTTTATCCGCCTCCATCCAGTCTATTAATTGTTGCCGGGAAGCTAGAGTAAGTAGTTCGCCAGTTA
ATAGTTTGCGCAACGTTGTTGCCATTGCTACAGGCATCGTGGTGTCACGCTCGTCGTTTGGTATGGCTTC
ATTCAGCTCCGGTTCCCAACGATCAAGGCGAGTTACATGATCCCCCATGTTGTGCAAAAAAGCGGTTAGC
TCCTTCGGTCCTCCGATCGTTGCCAGAAGTAAGTTGGCCGCAGTGTTATCACTCATGGTTATGGCAGCAC
TGCATAATTCTCTTACTGTCATGCCATCCGTGAGATGCTTTTCTGTGACTGGTGAGTACTCAACCAAGTC
ATTCTGAGAATAGTGTATGCGGCGACCGAGTTGCTCTTGCCCGGCGTCAATACGGGATAATACCGCGCCA
CATAGCAGAACTTTAAAAGTGCTCATCATTGGAAAACGTTCTTCGGGGCGTAAACTCTCAAGGATCTTAC
CGCTGTTGAGATCCAGTTCGATGTAACCCACTCGTGCACCCAACTGATCTTCAGCATCTTTTACTTTCAC
CAGCGTTTCTGGGTGAGCAAAAACAGGAAGGCAAAATGCCGCAAAAAAGGGAATAAGGGCGACACGGAAA
TGTTGAATACTCATTTTAGCTTCCTTAGCTCCTGAAAATCTCGATAACTCAAAAAATACGCCCGGTAGTG
ATCTTATTTCATTATGGTGAAAGTTGGAACCTCTTACGTGCCGATCAAGTCAAAAGCCTCCGGTCGGAGG
CTTTTGACTTTCTGCTATGGAGGTCAGGTATGATTTAAATGGTCAGTTAGAGCGGCCGCCCCACACACCA
TAGCTTCAAAATGTTTCTACTCCTTTTTTACTCTTCCAGATTTTCTCGGACTCCGCGCATCGCCGTACCA
CTTCAAAACACCCAAGCACAGCATACTAAATTTCCCCTCTTTCTTCCTCTAGGGTGTCGTTAATTACCCG
TACTAAAGGTTTGGAAAAGAAAAAAGAGACCGCCTCGTTTCTTTTTCTTCGTCGAAAAAGGCAATAAAAA
TTTTTATCACGTTTCTTTTTCTTGAAAATTTTTTTTTTTGATTTTTTTCTCTTTCGATGACCTCCCATTG
ATATTTAAGTTAATAAACGGTCTTCAATTTCTCAAGTTTCAGTTTCATTTTTCTTGTTCTATTACAACTT
TTTTTACTTCTTGCTCATTAGAAAGAAAGCATAGCAATCTAATCTAAGTTTTAATTACAAAATGGCAGTG
AAAAGAACAATCAAGGGTACACACCACTGGTTGTTACTCACAATTTTGACTTCACTTTTAGTTTTAGTCC
AGAGTACTCAATGGTCTTTGTTCTTTTTTTTGTATGAAAATGCCTTTTTACCTTTTGCTATGGGTATTAT
TGCTATGTCTGCTTTTGCAATGATGTTTGTCAAACATAAGCATGCATTTCTCTGTTTGTTTTTGTTACCT
TCTCTTGCCACTGTAGCTTATTTTAATATGGTCTATATGCCTGCTAGTTGGGTGATGCGTATTATGACAT
GGTTGGATATGGTTGATACTAGTTTGTCTGGTTTTAAGCTAAAAGACTGTGTTATGTATGCATCAGCTGT
AGTGTTACTAATCCTTATGACAGCAAGAACTGTGTATGATGATGGTGCTAGGAGAGTGTGGACACTTATG
AATGTCTTGACACTCGTTTATAAAGTTTATTATGGTAATGCTTTAGATCAAGCCATTTCCATGTGGGCTC
TTATAATCTCTGTTACTTCTAACTACTCAGGTGTAGTTACAACTGTCATGTTTTTGGCCAGAGGTATTGT
TTTTATGTGTGTTGAGTATTGCCCTATTTTCTTCATAACTGGTAATACACTTCAGTGTATAATGCTAGTT
TATTGTTTCTTAGGCTATTTTTGTACTTGTTACTTTGGCCTCTTTTGTTTACTCAACCGCTACTTTAGAC
TGACTCTTGGTGTTTATGATTACTTAGTTTCTACACAGGAGTTTAGATATATGAATTCACAGGGACTACT
CCCACCCAAGAATAGCATAGATGCCTTCAAACTCAACATTAAATTGTTGGGTGTTGGTGGCAAACCTTGT
ATCAAAGTAGCCACTGTACTCGTGCCGAGAGGTTCTAAAATCGAGGAAGGTAAGCTAGTCATTTGGATAA
ATGGAGATAAGGGTTACAACGGTTTGGCAGAAGTAGGCAAGAAATTTGAAAAGGACACAGGTATCAAGGT
GACGGTTGAACATCCAGACAAGTTAGAAGAAAAATTCCCTCAAGTTGCTGCTACTGGTGATGGTCCCGAC
ATTATTTTCTGGGCCCACGATCGTTTTGGTGGATATGCTCAGTCAGGTTTGCTGGCTGAGATCACCCCAG
ACAAGGCCTTCCAAGATAAATTGTACCCATTCACTTGGGATGCTGTCAGATACAACGGTAAGCTTATAGC
ATATCCAATTGCTGTTGAAGCCTTATCGTTGATCTACAATAAGGACTTGTTACCTAACCCACCAAAGACA
TGGGAAGAAATTCCAGCTTTGGATAAAGAGCTAAAGGCCAAGGGAAAAAGCGCTTTGATGTTTAACTTAC
AAGAACCTTATTTCACCTGGCCATTAATCGCTGCTGACGGTGGTTACGCATTTAAATACGAAAACGGTAA
GTATGACATTAAGGATGTCGGCGTTGATAATGCTGGTGCAAAGGCTGGTTTGACCTTCTTGGTTGATTTA
ATAAAGAATAAACACATGAACGCTGACACTGACTACTCTATCGCCGAAGCCGCTTTCAACAAGGGTGAAA
CTGCTATGACCATAAATGGTCCATGGGCCTGGAGTAACATTGATACTTCTAAAGTAAACTATGGTGTCAC
TGTTTTGCCTACATTCAAAGGCCAACCATCCAAGCCCTTTGTCGGTGTTCTATCCGCTGGCATCAATGCT
GCTTCTCCAAACAAGGAGCTAGCTAAAGAATTTTTGGAAAATTACTTGTTAACTGACGAAGGTTTGGAGG
CCGTTAACAAGGACAAGCCATTGGGTGCTGTCGCTTTGAAATCTTACGAAGAAGAATTGGCTAAGGATCC
CAGAATTGCCGCTACCATGGAGAACGCCCAAAAGGGTGAAATTATGCCAAACATCCCACAAATGTCAGCC
TTCTGGTACGCAGTTAGGACTGCCGTGATTAATGCTGCTTCCGGTAGACAAACCGTCGACGAAGCATTAA
AAGATGCTCAAACGTAAACAGGCCCCTTTTCCTTTGTCGATATCATGTAATTAGTTATGTCACGCTTACA
TTCACGCCCTCCTCCCACATCCGCTCTAACCGAAAAGGAAGGAGTTAGACAACCTGAAGTCTAGGTCCCT
ATTTATTTTTTTTAATAGTTATGTTAGTATTAAGAACGTTATTTATATTTCAAATTTTTCTTTTTTTTCT
GTACAAAGCGGCCGCCGAACCACTAGTGCACTGCAGTACACGGTTTCCTTGAAATTTTTTTGATTCGGTA
ATCTCCGAACAGAAGGAAGAACGAAGGAAGGAGCACAGACTTAGATTGGTATATATACGCATATGTAGTG
TTGAAGAAACATGAAATTGCCCAGTATTCTTAACCCAACTGCACAGAACAAAAACGTGCAGGAAACGAAG
ATAAATCATGTCGAAAGCTACATATAAGGAACGTGCTGCTACTCATCCTAGTCCTGTTGCTGCCAAGCTA
TTTAATATCATGCACGAAAAGCAAACAAACTTGTGTGCTTCATTGGATGTTCGTACCACCAAGGAATTAC
TGGAGTTAGTTGAAGCATTAGGTCCCAAAATTTGTTTACTAAAAACACATGTGGATATCTTGACTGATTT
TTCCATGGAGGGCACAGTTAAGCCGCTAAAGGCATTATCCGCCAAGTACAATTTTTTACTCTTCGAGGAC
AGAAAATTTGCTGACATTGGTAATACAGTCAAATTGCAGTACTCTGCGGGTGTATACAGAATAGCAGAAT
GGGCAGACATTACGAATGCACACGGTGTGGTGGGCCCAGGTATTGTTAGCGGTTTGAAGCAGGCGGCAGA
AGAAGTAACAAAGGAACCTAGAGGCCTTTTGATGTTAGCAGAATTGTCATGCAAGGGCTCCCTATCTACT
GGAGAATATACTAAGGGTACTGTTGACATTGCGAAGAGCGACAAAGATTTTGTTATCGGCTTTATTGCTC
AAAGAGACATGGGTGGAAGAGATGAAGGTTACGATTGGTTGATTATGACACCCGGTGTGGGTTTAGATGA
CAAGGGAGATGCATTGGGTCAACAGTATAGAACCGTGGATGATGTGGTTTCTA
